Addgene plasmid #143833: TFORF1677
Purpose: Lentiviral vector for overexpressing transcription factor ORFs with unique 24-bp barcodes. Barcodes facilitate identification of transcription factors in pooled screens.
Depositing lab: Feng Zhang. Depositing organization: Broad Institute. Publication: A transcription factor atlas of directed differentiation. Joung J, Ma S, Tay T, Geiger-Schuller KR, Kirchgatterer PC, Verdine VK, Guo B, Arias-Garcia MA, Allen WE, Singh A, Kuksenko O, Abudayyeh OO, Gootenberg JS, Fu Z, Macrae RK, Buenrostro JD, Regev A, Zhang F. Cell. 2023 Jan 5;186(1):209-229.e26. doi: 10.1016/j.cell.2022.11.026. PubMed 36608654.
Backbone
  Vector backbone: pLX_TRC317
  Backbone manufacturer: Broad Institute Genetic Perturbation Platform
  Backbone size w/o insert (bp): 8264
  Vector type: Mammalian Expression, Lentiviral
  Selectable markers: Puromycin
Growth in bacteria
  Bacterial resistance: Ampicillin, 100 μg/mL
  Growth temperature: 37°C
  Growth strain: NEB Stable
  Copy number: High Copy
Gene/Insert
  Gene/Insert name: RUNX1T1
  Species: H. sapiens (human)
  Insert size (bp): 1949
  Entrez Gene: RUNX1T1 (a.k.a. AML1-MTG8, AML1T1, CBFA2T1, CDR, ETO, MTG8, ZMYND2)
  Promoter: EF1a
  Cloning method: Unknown
  Sequencing primers: 5′ GGGTGGAGACTGAAGTTAGGCCAG; 3′ CACATAGCGTAAAAGGAGCAACATAG
Terms and licenses: Academic/Nonprofit Terms; Industry Terms: Not Available to Industry
Depositor comments: NM_001198634,ENST00000520724 . The transcription factor ORF portion of this plasmid was synthesized by Genewiz. Please test multiple small colonies in case of plasmid recombination. To make this collection available in a timely manner, a portion of this collection was not fully sequenced by Addgene. If an Addgene verified full plasmid sequence is not available, please contact us prior to placing an order to request the full sequence.
How to cite: TFORF1677 was a gift from Feng Zhang (Addgene plasmid # 143833 ; http://n2t.net/addgene:143833 ; RRID:Addgene_143833)
