[The description below was written by a language model from this plasmid's Addgene catalogue record and pLannotate feature annotations shown in this document.]
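Description:
TFORF1677 is a lentiviral mammalian expression plasmid built on the pLX_TRC317 backbone and carrying the human RUNX1T1 open reading frame (also known as ETO, MTG8 or CBFA2T1), which encodes a transcriptional corepressor that acts through DNA-binding transcription factors and recruits other corepressors and histone-modifying enzymes. It belongs to a barcoded transcription factor ORF collection in which each clone carries a unique 24-bp barcode, so that the overexpressed factor can be identified in pooled screens. The barcode is not annotated as a feature in the table. In bacteria the plasmid is maintained through a high-copy ColE1/pUC origin and ampicillin resistance (AmpR), and an f1 origin is also present. The depositor warns that recombination can occur, as is common for LTR-containing plasmids.

The viral transfer cassette has a third-generation layout. An RSV promoter drives a truncated HIV-1 5' LTR, followed by the Ψ packaging signal with a gag fragment, the Rev response element for Rev-dependent nuclear export of the genomic RNA, a cPPT/CTS, and a self-inactivating ΔU3 3' LTR with a downstream SV40 poly(A) signal. Two expression units sit between the LTRs. An SV40 early promoter drives puromycin N-acetyltransferase for selecting transduced cells, and a full-length EF-1α promoter drives constitutive expression of the RUNX1T1 ORF, with a WPRE downstream to enhance transcript stability and expression. The annotated RUNX1T1 coding match is somewhat shorter than the stated insert size. Several short hits, such as the U6 promoter, small t antigen and lacZα/lacI fragments, appear to be backbone remnants rather than functional parts. The plasmid is used to produce lentivirus for RUNX1T1 overexpression, singly or in pooled directed-differentiation screens.
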