Features (pLannotate 1.2.2; 31 found; start..end, strand, type, name):
      5..231     +  promoter       RSV promoter: Rous sarcoma virus enhancer/promoter
    232..412     +  LTR            5' LTR (truncated): truncated 5' long terminal repeat (LTR) from HIV-1
    459..584     +  misc_feature   HIV-1 Ψ: packaging signal of human immunodeficiency virus type 1
    568..931     +  CDS            HIV-1 gag (fragment): gag protein from human immunodeficiency virus 1; gag
   1077..1310    +  misc_feature   RRE: The Rev response element (RRE) of HIV-1 allows for Rev-dependent mRNA export from the nucleus to the cytoplasm.
   1687..1713    +  CDS            Rev (fragment): human immunodeficiency virus 1 (HIV-1) Rev protein; rev; enhances nuclear export of unspliced and incompletely spliced viral mRNAs
   1720..1743    +  promoter       SV40 promoter (fragment): SV40 early promoter
   1744..1815    +  promoter       SV40 promoter (fragment): SV40 enhancer and early promoter
   1839..1974    +  rep_origin     SV40 ori: SV40 origin of replication
   2020..2616    +  CDS            PuroR (fragment): puromycin N-acetyltransferase; pac from Streptomyces; confers resistance to puromycin
   2665..2782    +  misc_feature   cPPT/CTS: central polypurine tract and central termination sequence of HIV-1
   2847..2913    +  CDS            small t antigen (fragment): SV40 (simian virus 40) small t antigen
   2920..4098    +  promoter       EF-1α promoter: strong constitutive promoter for human elongation factor EF-1α
   4232..5959    +  CDS            RUNX1T1: MTG8_HUMAN - Also known as AML1T1, CBFA2T1, CDR, ETO, MTG8, ZMYND2. Experimental evidence at protein level: Swiss-Prot protein existence level 1. Transcriptional corepressor which facilitates transcriptional repression via its association with DNA-binding transcription factors and recruitment of other corepressors and histone-modifying enzymes (PubMed:12559562, PubMed:15203199, PubMed:10688654). Can repress the expression of MMP7 in a ZBTB33-dependent manner (PubMed:23251453). Can repress transactivation mediated by TCF12 (PubMed:16803958). Acts as a negative regulator of adipogenesis (By simi
   5975..6028    +  promoter       U6 promoter (fragment): RNA polymerase III promoter for human U6 snRNA
   6070..6658    +  misc_feature   WPRE: woodchuck hepatitis virus posttranscriptional regulatory element
   6709..6728    +  misc_feature   cPPT/CTS (fragment): central polypurine tract and central termination sequence of HIV-1
   6730..6963    +  LTR            3' LTR (ΔU3): self-inactivating 3' long terminal repeat (LTR) from HIV-1
   7041..7162    +  polyA_signal   SV40 poly(A) signal: SV40 polyadenylation signal
   7202..7337    +  rep_origin     SV40 ori: SV40 origin of replication
   7358..7376    -  promoter       T7 promoter: promoter for bacteriophage T7 RNA polymerase
   7384..7539    +  CDS            lacZα (fragment): LacZα fragment of β-galactosidase; lacZ fragment
   7544..7972    +  rep_origin     f1 ori (sequence partly withheld): f1 bacteriophage origin of replication; arrow indicates direction of (+) strand synthesis
   8025..8129    +  promoter       AmpR promoter: bla
   8130..8990    +  CDS            AmpR: β-lactamase; bla; confers resistance to ampicillin, carbenicillin, and related antibiotics
   9161..9749    +  rep_origin     ori: high-copy-number ColE1/pMB1/pBR322/pUC origin of replication
   9932..10024   +  CDS            lacI (fragment): lac repressor; lacI; The lac repressor binds to the lac operator to inhibit transcription in E. coli. This inhibition can be relieved by adding lactose or isopropyl-β-D-thiogalactopyranoside (IPTG).
  10037..10058   +  protein_bind   CAP binding site: CAP binding activates transcription in the presence of cAMP. E. coli catabolite activator protein
  10073..10103   +  promoter       lac promoter: promoter for the E. coli lac operon
  10111..10127   +  protein_bind   lac operator: The lac repressor binds to the lac operator to inhibit transcription in E. coli. This inhibition can be relieved by adding lactose or isopropyl-β-D-thiogalactopyranoside (IPTG). lac repressor encoded by lacI
  10172..10190   +  promoter       T3 promoter: promoter for bacteriophage T3 RNA polymerase
>Addgene plasmid #143833 | TFORF1677 | addgene full sequence | sequence record 391573 | Addgene NGS Result
TTAATGTAGTCTTATGCAATACTCTTGTAGTCTTGCAACATGGTAACGATGAGTTAGCAACATGCCTTAC
AAGGAGAGAAAAAGCACCGTGCATGCCGATTGGTGGAAGTAAGGTGGTACGATCGTGCCTTATTAGGAAG
GCAACAGACGGGTCTGACATGGATTGGACGAACCACTGAATTGCCGCATTGCAGAGATATTGTATTTAAG
TGCCTAGCTCGATACATAAACGGGTCTCTCTGGTTAGACCAGATCTGAGCCTGGGAGCTCTCTGGCTAAC
TAGGGAACCCACTGCTTAAGCCTCAATAAAGCTTGCCTTGAGTGCTTCAAGTAGTGTGTGCCCGTCTGTT
GTGTGACTCTGGTAACTAGAGATCCCTCAGACCCTTTTAGTCAGTGTGGAAAATCTCTAGCAGTGGCGCC
CGAACAGGGACTTGAAAGCGAAAGGGAAACCAGAGGAGCTCTCTCGACGCAGGACTCGGCTTGCTGAAGC
GCGCACGGCAAGAGGCGAGGGGCGGCGACTGGTGAGTACGCCAAAAATTTTGACTAGCGGAGGCTAGAAG
GAGAGAGATGGGTGCGAGAGCGTCAGTATTAAGCGGGGGAGAATTAGATCGCGATGGGAAAAAATTCGGT
TAAGGCCAGGGGGAAAGAAAAAATATAAATTAAAACATATAGTATGGGCAAGCAGGGAGCTAGAACGATT
CGCAGTTAATCCTGGCCTGTTAGAAACATCAGAAGGCTGTAGACAAATACTGGGACAGCTACAACCATCC
CTTCAGACAGGATCAGAAGAACTTAGATCATTATATAATACAGTAGCAACCCTCTATTGTGTGCATCAAA
GGATAGAGATAAAAGACACCAAGGAAGCTTTAGACAAGATAGAGGAAGAGCAAAACAAAAGTAAGACCAC
CGCACAGCAAGCGGCCGCTGATCTTCAGACCTGGAGGAGGAGATATGAGGGACAATTGGAGAAGTGAATT
ATATAAATATAAAGTAGTAAAAATTGAACCATTAGGAGTAGCACCCACCAAGGCAAAGAGAAGAGTGGTG
CAGAGAGAAAAAAGAGCAGTGGGAATAGGAGCTTTGTTCCTTGGGTTCTTGGGAGCAGCAGGAAGCACTA
TGGGCGCAGCGTCAATGACGCTGACGGTACAGGCCAGACAATTATTGTCTGGTATAGTGCAGCAGCAGAA
CAATTTGCTGAGGGCTATTGAGGCGCAACAGCATCTGTTGCAACTCACAGTCTGGGGCATCAAGCAGCTC
CAGGCAAGAATCCTGGCTGTGGAAAGATACCTAAAGGATCAACAGCTCCTGGGGATTTGGGGTTGCTCTG
GAAAACTCATTTGCACCACTGCTGTGCCTTGGAATGCTAGTTGGAGTAATAAATCTCTGGAACAGATTTG
GAATCACACGACCTGGATGGAGTGGGACAGAGAAATTAACAATTACACAAGCTTAATACACTCCTTAATT
GAAGAATCGCAAAACCAGCAAGAAAAGAATGAACAAGAATTATTGGAATTAGATAAATGGGCAAGTTTGT
GGAATTGGTTTAACATAACAAATTGGCTGTGGTATATAAAATTATTCATAATGATAGTAGGAGGCTTGGT
AGGTTTAAGAATAGTTTTTGCTGTACTTTCTATAGTGAATAGAGTTAGGCAGGGATATTCACCATTATCG
TTTCAGACCCACCTCCCAACCCCGAGGGGACCCATGCATTGCATCTCAATTAGTCAGCAACCAGGTGTGG
AAAGTCCCCAGGCTCCCCAGCAGGCAGAAGTATGCAAAGCATGCGTCTCAATTAGTCAGCAACCATAGTC
CCGCCCCTAACTCCGCCCATCCCGCCCCTAACTCCGCCCAGTTCCGCCCATTCTCCGCCCCATGGCTGAC
TAATTTTTTTTATTTATGCAGAGGCCGAGGCCGCCTCGGCCTCTGAGCTATTCCAGAAGTAGTGAGGAGG
CTTTTTTGGAGGCCTAGGCTTTTGCAAAAAGCTTTCTAGAGGTACCACCGGAGCTTACCATGACCGAGTA
CAAGCCCACGGTGCGCCTCGCCACCCGCGACGACGTCCCCAGGGCCGTACGCACCCTCGCCGCCGCGTTC
GCCGACTACCCCGCCACGCGCCACACCGTCGATCCGGACCGCCACATCGAGCGGGTCACCGAGCTGCAAG
AACTCTTCCTCACGCGCGTCGGGCTCGACATCGGCAAGGTGTGGGTCGCGGACGACGGCGCCGCCGTGGC
GGTCTGGACCACGCCGGAGAGCGTCGAAGCGGGGGCGGTGTTCGCCGAGATCGGCCCGCGCATGGCCGAG
TTGAGCGGTTCCCGGCTGGCCGCGCAGCAACAGATGGAAGGCCTCCTGGCGCCGCACCGGCCCAAGGAGC
CCGCGTGGTTCCTGGCCACCGTCGGCGTCTCGCCCGACCACCAGGGCAAGGGTCTGGGCAGCGCCGTCGT
GCTCCCCGGAGTGGAGGCGGCCGAGCGCGCCGGGGTGCCCGCCTTCCTGGAGACCTCCGCGCCCCGCAAC
CTCCCCTTCTACGAGCGGCTCGGCTTCACCGTCACCGCCGACGTCGAGGTGCCCGAAGGACCGCGCACCT
GGTGCATGACCCGCAAGCCCGGTGCCAGTTAACGAATTCTAGATCTTGAGACAAATGGCAGTATTCATCC
ACAATTTTAAAAGAAAAGGGGGGATTGGGGGGTACAGTGCAGGGGAAAGAATAGTAGACATAATAGCAAC
AGACATACAAACTAAAGAATTACAAAAACAAATTACAAAAATTCAAAATTTTCGGGTTTATTACAGGGAC
AGCAGAGATCCACTTTGGCGCCGGCTCGAGGCCTGCAGGTGCAAAGATGGATAAAGTTTTAAACAGAGAG
GAATCTTTGCAGCTAATGGACCTTCTAGGTCTTGAAAGGAGTGGGAATTGGCTCCGGTGCCCGTCAGTGG
GCAGAGCGCACATCGCCCACAGTCCCCGAGAAGTTGGGGGGAGGGGTCGGCAATTGAACCGGTGCCTAGA
GAAGGTGGCGCGGGGTAAACTGGGAAAGTGATGTCGTGTACTGGCTCCGCCTTTTTCCCGAGGGTGGGGG
AGAACCGTATATAAGTGCAGTAGTCGCCGTGAACGTTCTTTTTCGCAACGGGTTTGCCGCCAGAACACAG
GTAAGTGCCGTGTGTGGTTCCCGCGGGCCTGGCCTCTTTACGGGTTATGGCCCTTGCGTGCCTTGAATTA
CTTCCACCTGGCTGCAGTACGTGATTCTTGATCCCGAGCTTCGGGTTGGAAGTGGGTGGGAGAGTTCGAG
GCCTTGCGCTTAAGGAGCCCCTTCGCCTCGTGCTTGAGTTGAGGCCTGGCCTGGGCGCTGGGGCCGCCGC
GTGCGAATCTGGTGGCACCTTCGCGCCTGTCTCGCTGCTTTCGATAAGTCTCTAGCCATTTAAAATTTTT
GATGACCTGCTGCGACGCTTTTTTTCTGGCAAGATAGTCTTGTAAATGCGGGCCAAGATCTGCACACTGG
TATTTCGGTTTTTGGGGCCGCGGGCGGCGACGGGGCCCGTGCGTCCCAGCGCACATGTTCGGCGAGGCGG
GGCCTGCGAGCGCGGCCACCGAGAATCGGACGGGGGTAGTCTCAAGCTGGCCGGCCTGCTCTGGTGCCTG
GCCTCGCGCCGCCGTGTATCGCCCCGCCCTGGGCGGCAAGGCTGGCCCGGTCGGCACCAGTTGCGTGAGC
GGAAAGATGGCCGCTTCCCGGCCCTGCTGCAGGGAGCTCAAAATGGAGGACGCGGCGCTCGGGAGAGCGG
GCGGGTGAGTCACCCACACAAAGGAAAAGGGCCTTTCCGTCCTCAGCCGTCGCTTCATGTGACTCCACGG
AGTACCGGGCGCCGTCCAGGCACCTCGATTAGTTCTCGAGCTTTTGGAGTACGTCGTCTTTAGGTTGGGG
GGAGGGGTTTTATGCGATGGAGTTTCCCCACACTGAGTGGGTGGAGACTGAAGTTAGGCCAGCTTGGCAC
TTGATGTAATTCTCCTTGGAATTTGCCCTTTTTGAGTTTGGATCTTGGTTCATTCTCAAGCCTCAGACAG
TGGTTCAAAGTTTTTTTCTTCCATTTCAGGTGTCGTGAGGCTAGCACCGCCACCATGTGCCATCCTGACA
AGGCTTTTACTTCTGATAAGCTCCAATGTGTGTTTAATGAATACAAAGCCGCGGTCTGGGTGCCGCCTCG
GCCGCGGCCGCTCTCCCGCGCTCCTTTGCCAGAAGATCGTACTGAGAAGCACTCCACAATGCCAGACTCA
CCTGTGGATGTGAAGACGCAATCTAGGCTGACTCCTCCAACAATGCCACCTCCCCCAACTACTCAAGGAG
CTCCAAGAACCAGTTCATTTACACCGACAACGTTAACTAATGGCACGAGCCATTCTCCTACAGCCTTGAA
TGGCGCCCCCTCACCACCCAATGGCTTCAGCAATGGGCCTTCCTCTTCTTCCTCCTCCTCTCTGGCTAAT
CAACAGCTGCCCCCAGCCTGTGGTGCCAGGCAACTCAGCAAGCTGAAAAGGTTCCTTACTACCCTGCAGC
AGTTTGGCAATGACATTTCACCCGAGATAGGAGAAAGAGTTCGCACCCTCGTTCTGGGACTAGTGAACTC
CACTTTGACAATTGAAGAATTTCATTCCAAACTGCAAGAAGCTACTAACTTCCCACTGAGACCTTTTGTC
ATCCCATTTTTGAAGGCCAACTTGCCCCTGCTGCAGCGTGAGCTCCTCCACTGCGCAAGACTGGCCAAAC
AGAACCCTGCCCAGTACCTCGCCCAGCATGAACAGCTGCTTCTGGATGCCAGCACCACCTCACCTGTTGA
CTCCTCAGAGCTGCTTCTCGATGTGAACGAAAACGGGAAGAGGCGAACTCCAGACAGAACCAAAGAAAAT
GGCTTTGACAGAGAGCCTTTGCACTCAGAACATCCAAGCAAGCGACCATGCACTATTAGCCCAGGCCAGC
GGTACAGTCCAAATAACGGCTTATCCTACCAGCCCAATGGCCTGCCTCACCCTACCCCACCTCCACCTCA
GCATTACCGTTTGGATGATATGGCCATTGCCCACCACTACAGGGACTCCTATCGACACCCCAGCCACAGG
GACCTCAGGGACAGAAACAGACCTATGGGGTTGCATGGCACACGTCAAGAAGAAATGATTGATCACAGAC
TAACAGACAGAGAATGGGCAGAAGAGTGGAAACATCTTGACCATCTGTTAAACTGCATAATGGACATGGT
AGAAAAAACAAGGCGATCTCTCACCGTACTAAGGCGGTGTCAAGAAGCAGACCGGGAAGAATTGAATTAC
TGGATCCGGCGGTACAGTGACGCCGAGGACTTAAAAAAAGGTGGCGGCAGTAGCAGCAGCCACTCTAGGC
AGCAGAGTCCCGTCAACCCAGACCCAGTTGCACTAGACGCGCATCGGGAATTCCTTCACAGGCCTGCGTC
TGGATACGTGCCAGAGGAGATCTGGAAGAAAGCTGAGGAGGCCGTCAATGAGGTGAAGCGCCAGGCGATG
ACGGAGCTGCAGAAGGCCGTGTCTGAGGCGGAGCGGAAAGCCCACGACATGATCACAACAGAGAGGGCCA
AGATGGAGCGCACGGTCGCCGAGGCCAAACGGCAGGCGGCGGAGGACGCACTGGCAGTTATCAATCAGCA
GGAGGATTCAAGCGAGAGTTGCTGGAATTGTGGCCGTAAAGCGAGTGAAACCTGCAGTGGCTGTAACACA
GCCCGATACTGTGGCTCATTTTGCCAGCACAAAGACTGGGAGAAGCACCATCACATCTGTGGACAGACCC
TGCAGGCCCAGCAGCAGGGAGACACACCTGCAGTCAGCTCCTCTGTCACGCCCAACAGCGGGGCTGGGAG
CCCGATGGACACACCACCAGCAGCCACTCCGAGGTCAACCACCCCGGGAACCCCTTCCACCATAGAGACA
ACCCCTCGCTAGTAATGAACTAGTCCGTAACTTGAAAGTATTTCGATTTCTTGGCTTTATATATCTTGTG
GAAAGGACGAGATTGGTCAGCAGAATTCGTTGTCACGCGTTAAGTCGACAATCAACCTCTGGATTACAAA
ATTTGTGAAAGATTGACTGGTATTCTTAACTATGTTGCTCCTTTTACGCTATGTGGATACGCTGCTTTAA
TGCCTTTGTATCATGCTATTGCTTCCCGTATGGCTTTCATTTTCTCCTCCTTGTATAAATCCTGGTTGCT
GTCTCTTTATGAGGAGTTGTGGCCCGTTGTCAGGCAACGTGGCGTGGTGTGCACTGTGTTTGCTGACGCA
ACCCCCACTGGTTGGGGCATTGCCACCACCTGTCAGCTCCTTTCCGGGACTTTCGCTTTCCCCCTCCCTA
TTGCCACGGCGGAACTCATCGCCGCCTGCCTTGCCCGCTGCTGGACAGGGGCTCGGCTGTTGGGCACTGA
CAATTCCGTGGTGTTGTCGGGGAAATCATCGTCCTTTCCTTGGCTGCTCGCCTGTGTTGCCACCTGGATT
CTGCGCGGGACGTCCTTCTGCTACGTCCCTTCGGCCCTCAATCCAGCGGACCTTCCTTCCCGCGGCCTGC
TGCCGGCTCTGCGGCCTCTTCCGCGTCTTCGCCTTCGCCCTCAGACGAGTCGGATCTCCCTTTGGGCCGC
CTCCCCGCGTCGACTTTAAGACCAATGACTTACAAGGCAGCTGTAGATCTTAGCCACTTTTTAAAAGAAA
AGGGGGGACTGGAAGGGCTAATTCACTCCCAACGAAGACAAGATCTGCTTTTTGCTTGTACTGGGTCTCT
CTGGTTAGACCAGATCTGAGCCTGGGAGCTCTCTGGCTAACTAGGGAACCCACTGCTTAAGCCTCAATAA
AGCTTGCCTTGAGTGCTTCAAGTAGTGTGTGCCCGTCTGTTGTGTGACTCTGGTAACTAGAGATCCCTCA
GACCCTTTTAGTCAGTGTGGAAAATCTCTAGCAGTACGTATAGTAGTTCATGTCATCTTATTATTCAGTA
TTTATAACTTGCAAAGAAATGAATATCAGAGAGTGAGAGGAACTTGTTTATTGCAGCTTATAATGGTTAC
AAATAAAGCAATAGCATCACAAATTTCACAAATAAAGCATTTTTTTCACTGCATTCTAGTTGTGGTTTGT
CCAAACTCATCAATGTATCTTATCATGTCTGGCTCTAGCTATCCCGCCCCTAACTCCGCCCATCCCGCCC
CTAACTCCGCCCAGTTCCGCCCATTCTCCGCCCCATGGCTGACTAATTTTTTTTATTTATGCAGAGGCCG
AGGCCGCCTCGGCCTCTGAGCTATTCCAGAAGTAGTGAGGAGGCTTTTTTGGAGGCCTAGGGACGTACCC
AATTCGCCCTATAGTGAGTCGTATTACGCGCGCTCACTGGCCGTCGTTTTACAACGTCGTGACTGGGAAA
ACCCTGGCGTTACCCAACTTAATCGCCTTGCAGCACATCCCCCTTTCGCCAGCTGGCGTAATAGCGAAGA
GGCCCGCACCGATCGCCCTTCCCAACAGTTGCGCAGCCTGAATGGCGAATGGG
[124 nt withheld, positions 7544-7667]
C
[91 nt withheld, positions 7669-7759]
A
[49 nt withheld, positions 7761-7809]
CCTTTGACGTTGGAGTCCACGTTCTTT
[37 nt withheld, positions 7837-7873]
ACCCTATCTCGGTCTATTCTTTTGATTTATAAGGGATTTTGCCGATTTCGGCCTATTGGTTAAAAAATGA
GCTGATTTAACAAAAATTTAACGCGAATTTTAACAAAATATTAACGCTTACAATTTAGGTGGCACTTTTC
GGGGAAATGTGCGCGGAACCCCTATTTGTTTATTTTTCTAAATACATTCAAATATGTATCCGCTCATGAG
ACAATAACCCTGATAAATGCTTCAATAATATTGAAAAAGGAAGAGTATGAGTATTCAACATTTCCGTGTC
GCCCTTATTCCCTTTTTTGCGGCATTTTGCCTTCCTGTTTTTGCTCACCCAGAAACGCTGGTGAAAGTAA
AAGATGCTGAAGATCAGTTGGGTGCACGAGTGGGTTACATCGAACTGGATCTCAACAGCGGTAAGATCCT
TGAGAGTTTTCGCCCCGAAGAACGTTTTCCAATGATGAGCACTTTTAAAGTTCTGCTATGTGGCGCGGTA
TTATCCCGTATTGACGCCGGGCAAGAGCAACTCGGTCGCCGCATACACTATTCTCAGAATGACTTGGTTG
AGTACTCACCAGTCACAGAAAAGCATCTTACGGATGGCATGACAGTAAGAGAATTATGCAGTGCTGCCAT
AACCATGAGTGATAACACTGCGGCCAACTTACTTCTGACAACGATCGGAGGACCGAAGGAGCTAACCGCT
TTTTTGCACAACATGGGGGATCATGTAACTCGCCTTGATCGTTGGGAACCGGAGCTGAATGAAGCCATAC
CAAACGACGAGCGTGACACCACGATGCCTGTAGCAATGGCAACAACGTTGCGCAAACTATTAACTGGCGA
ACTACTTACTCTAGCTTCCCGGCAACAATTAATAGACTGGATGGAGGCGGATAAAGTTGCAGGACCACTT
CTGCGCTCGGCCCTTCCGGCTGGCTGGTTTATTGCTGATAAATCTGGAGCCGGTGAGCGTGGGTCTCGCG
GTATCATTGCAGCACTGGGGCCAGATGGTAAGCCCTCCCGTATCGTAGTTATCTACACGACGGGGAGTCA
GGCAACTATGGATGAACGAAATAGACAGATCGCTGAGATAGGTGCCTCACTGATTAAGCATTGGTAACTG
TCAGACCAAGTTTACTCATATATACTTTAGATTGATTTAAAACTTCATTTTTAATTTAAAAGGATCTAGG
TGAAGATCCTTTTTGATAATCTCATGACCAAAATCCCTTAACGTGAGTTTTCGTTCCACTGAGCGTCAGA
CCCCGTAGAAAAGATCAAAGGATCTTCTTGAGATCCTTTTTTTCTGCGCGTAATCTGCTGCTTGCAAACA
AAAAAACCACCGCTACCAGCGGTGGTTTGTTTGCCGGATCAAGAGCTACCAACTCTTTTTCCGAAGGTAA
CTGGCTTCAGCAGAGCGCAGATACCAAATACTGTTCTTCTAGTGTAGCCGTAGTTAGGCCACCACTTCAA
GAACTCTGTAGCACCGCCTACATACCTCGCTCTGCTAATCCTGTTACCAGTGGCTGCTGCCAGTGGCGAT
AAGTCGTGTCTTACCGGGTTGGACTCAAGACGATAGTTACCGGATAAGGCGCAGCGGTCGGGCTGAACGG
GGGGTTCGTGCACACAGCCCAGCTTGGAGCGAACGACCTACACCGAACTGAGATACCTACAGCGTGAGCT
ATGAGAAAGCGCCACGCTTCCCGAAGGGAGAAAGGCGGACAGGTATCCGGTAAGCGGCAGGGTCGGAACA
GGAGAGCGCACGAGGGAGCTTCCAGGGGGAAACGCCTGGTATCTTTATAGTCCTGTCGGGTTTCGCCACC
TCTGACTTGAGCGTCGATTTTTGTGATGCTCGTCAGGGGGGCGGAGCCTATGGAAAAACGCCAGCAACGC
GGCCTTTTTACGGTTCCTGGCCTTTTGCTGGCCTTTTGCTCACATGTTCTTTCCTGCGTTATCCCCTGAT
TCTGTGGATAACCGTATTACCGCCTTTGAGTGAGCTGATACCGCTCGCCGCAGCCGAACGACCGAGCGCA
GCGAGTCAGTGAGCGAGGAAGCGGAAGAGCGCCCAATACGCAAACCGCCTCTCCCCGCGCGTTGGCCGAT
TCATTAATGCAGCTGGCACGACAGGTTTCCCGACTGGAAAGCGGGCAGTGAGCGCAACGCAATTAATGTG
AGTTAGCTCACTCATTAGGCACCCCAGGCTTTACACTTTATGCTTCCGGCTCGTATGTTGTGTGGAATTG
TGAGCGGATAACAATTTCACACAGGAAACAGCTATGACCATGATTACGCCAAGCGCGCAATTAACCCTCA
CTAAAGGGAACAAAAGCTGGAGCTGCAAGC
