>Addgene plasmid #143833 | TFORF1677 | depositor partial sequence | sequence record 283626 | Insert
ACCGCCACCATGTGCCATCCTGACAAGGCTTTTACTTCTGATAAGCTCCAATGTGTGTTTAATGAATACA
AAGCCGCGGTCTGGGTGCCGCCTCGGCCGCGGCCGCTCTCCCGCGCTCCTTTGCCAGAAGATCGTACTGA
GAAGCACTCCACAATGCCAGACTCACCTGTGGATGTGAAGACGCAATCTAGGCTGACTCCTCCAACAATG
CCACCTCCCCCAACTACTCAAGGAGCTCCAAGAACCAGTTCATTTACACCGACAACGTTAACTAATGGCA
CGAGCCATTCTCCTACAGCCTTGAATGGCGCCCCCTCACCACCCAATGGCTTCAGCAATGGGCCTTCCTC
TTCTTCCTCCTCCTCTCTGGCTAATCAACAGCTGCCCCCAGCCTGTGGTGCCAGGCAACTCAGCAAGCTG
AAAAGGTTCCTTACTACCCTGCAGCAGTTTGGCAATGACATTTCACCCGAGATAGGAGAAAGAGTTCGCA
CCCTCGTTCTGGGACTAGTGAACTCCACTTTGACAATTGAAGAATTTCATTCCAAACTGCAAGAAGCTAC
TAACTTCCCACTGAGACCTTTTGTCATCCCATTTTTGAAGGCCAACTTGCCCCTGCTGCAGCGTGAGCTC
CTCCACTGCGCAAGACTGGCCAAACAGAACCCTGCCCAGTACCTCGCCCAGCATGAACAGCTGCTTCTGG
ATGCCAGCACCACCTCACCTGTTGACTCCTCAGAGCTGCTTCTCGATGTGAACGAAAACGGGAAGAGGCG
AACTCCAGACAGAACCAAAGAAAATGGCTTTGACAGAGAGCCTTTGCACTCAGAACATCCAAGCAAGCGA
CCATGCACTATTAGCCCAGGCCAGCGGTACAGTCCAAATAACGGCTTATCCTACCAGCCCAATGGCCTGC
CTCACCCTACCCCACCTCCACCTCAGCATTACCGTTTGGATGATATGGCCATTGCCCACCACTACAGGGA
CTCCTATCGACACCCCAGCCACAGGGACCTCAGGGACAGAAACAGACCTATGGGGTTGCATGGCACACGT
CAAGAAGAAATGATTGATCACAGACTAACAGACAGAGAATGGGCAGAAGAGTGGAAACATCTTGACCATC
TGTTAAACTGCATAATGGACATGGTAGAAAAAACAAGGCGATCTCTCACCGTACTAAGGCGGTGTCAAGA
AGCAGACCGGGAAGAATTGAATTACTGGATCCGGCGGTACAGTGACGCCGAGGACTTAAAAAAAGGTGGC
GGCAGTAGCAGCAGCCACTCTAGGCAGCAGAGTCCCGTCAACCCAGACCCAGTTGCACTAGACGCGCATC
GGGAATTCCTTCACAGGCCTGCGTCTGGATACGTGCCAGAGGAGATCTGGAAGAAAGCTGAGGAGGCCGT
CAATGAGGTGAAGCGCCAGGCGATGACGGAGCTGCAGAAGGCCGTGTCTGAGGCGGAGCGGAAAGCCCAC
GACATGATCACAACAGAGAGGGCCAAGATGGAGCGCACGGTCGCCGAGGCCAAACGGCAGGCGGCGGAGG
ACGCACTGGCAGTTATCAATCAGCAGGAGGATTCAAGCGAGAGTTGCTGGAATTGTGGCCGTAAAGCGAG
TGAAACCTGCAGTGGCTGTAACACAGCCCGATACTGTGGCTCATTTTGCCAGCACAAAGACTGGGAGAAG
CACCATCACATCTGTGGACAGACCCTGCAGGCCCAGCAGCAGGGAGACACACCTGCAGTCAGCTCCTCTG
TCACGCCCAACAGCGGGGCTGGGAGCCCGATGGACACACCACCAGCAGCCACTCCGAGGTCAACCACCCC
GGGAACCCCTTCCACCATAGAGACAACCCCTCGCTAGTAATGAACTAGTCCGTAACTTGAAAGTATTTCG
ATTTCTTGGCTTTATATATCTTGTGGAAAGGACGAGATTGGTCAGCAGAATTCGTTGTC
