>Addgene plasmid #143833 | TFORF1677 | depositor partial sequence | sequence record 283627 | Barcode
GATTGGTCAGCAGAATTCGTTGTC
